>Addgene plasmid #59217 | pNDamMyc | depositor full sequence | sequence record 145965 | pNDamMyc sequence 9657 bps
TGCGTACTCGCAAATTATTAAAAATAAAACTTTAAAAATAATTTCGTCTAATTAATATTATGAGTTAATT
CAAACCCCACGGACATGCTAAGGGTTAATCAACAATCATATCGCTGTCTCACTCAGACTCAATACGACAC
TCAGAATACTATTCCTTTCACTCGCACTTATTGCAAGCATACGTTAAGTGGATGTCTCTTGCCGACGGGA
CCACCTTATGTTATTTCATCATGGTCTGGCCATTCTCATCGTGAGCTTCCGGGTGCTCGCATATCTGGCT
CTAAGACTTCGGGCCCGACGCAAGGAGTAGCCGACATATATCCGAAATAACTGCTTGTTTTTTTTTTTAC
CATTATTACCATCGTGTTTACTGTTTATTGCCCCCTCAAAAAGCTAATGTAATTATATTTGTGCCAATAA
AAACAAGATATGACCTATAGAATACAAGTATTTCCCCTTCGAACATCCCCACAAGTAGACTTTGGATTTG
TCTTCTAACCAAAAGACTTACACACCTGCATACCTTACATCAAAAACTCGTTTATCGCTACATAAAACAC
CGGGATATATTTTTTATATACATACTTTTCAAATCGCGCGCCCTCTTCATAATTCACCTCCACCACACCA
CGTTTCGTAGTTGCTCTTTCGCTGTCTCCCACCCGCTCTCCGCAACACATTCACCTTTTGTTCGACGACC
TTGGAGCGACTGTCGTTAGTTCCGCGCGATTCGGTGCGGTATTTCACACCGCATATGGTGCACTCTCAGT
ACAATCTGCTCTGATGCCGCATAGTTAAGCCAGCCCCGACACCCGCCAACACCCGCTGACGCGCCCTGAC
GGGCTTGTCTGCTCCCGGCATCCGCTTACAGACAAGCTGTGACCGTCTCCGGGAGCTGCATGTGTCAGAG
GTTTTCACCGTCATCACCGAAACGCGCGAGACGAAAGGGCCTCGTGATACGCCTATTTTTATAGGTTAAT
GTCATGATAATAATGGTTTCTTAGACGTCAGGTGGCACTTTTCGGGGAAATGTGCGCGGAACCCCTATTT
GTTTATTTTTCTAAATACATTCAAATATGTATCCGCTCATGAGACAATAACCCTGATAAATGCTTCAATA
ATATTGAAAAAGGAAGAGTATGAGTATTCAACATTTCCGTGTCGCCCTTATTCCCTTTTTTGCGGCATTT
TGCCTTCCTGTTTTTGCTCACCCAGAAACGCTGGTGAAAGTAAAAGATGCTGAAGATCAGTTGGGTGCAC
GAGTGGGTTACATCGAACTGGATCTCAACAGCGGTAAGATCCTTGAGAGTTTTCGCCCCGAAGAACGTTT
TCCAATGATGAGCACTTTTAAAGTTCTGCTATGTGGCGCGGTATTATCCCGTATTGACGCCGGGCAAGAG
CAACTCGGTCGCCGCATACACTATTCTCAGAATGACTTGGTTGAGTACTCACCAGTCACAGAAAAGCATC
TTACGGATGGCATGACAGTAAGAGAATTATGCAGTGCTGCCATAACCATGAGTGATAACACTGCGGCCAA
CTTACTTCTGACAACGATCGGAGGACCGAAGGAGCTAACCGCTTTTTTGCACAACATGGGGGATCATGTA
ACTCGCCTTGATCGTTGGGAACCGGAGCTGAATGAAGCCATACCAAACGACGAGCGTGACACCACGATGC
CTGTAGCAATGGCAACAACGTTGCGCAAACTATTAACTGGCGAACTACTTACTCTAGCTTCCCGGCAACA
ATTAATAGACTGGATGGAGGCGGATAAAGTTGCAGGACCACTTCTGCGCTCGGCCCTTCCGGCTGGCTGG
TTTATTGCTGATAAATCTGGAGCCGGTGAGCGTGGGTCTCGCGGTATCATTGCAGCACTGGGGCCAGATG
GTAAGCCCTCCCGTATCGTAGTTATCTACACGACGGGGAGTCAGGCAACTATGGATGAACGAAATAGACA
GATCGCTGAGATAGGTGCCTCACTGATTAAGCATTGGTAACTGTCAGACCAAGTTTACTCATATATACTT
TAGATTGATTTAAAACTTCATTTTTAATTTAAAAGGATCTAGGTGAAGATCCTTTTTGATAATCTCATGA
CCAAAATCCCTTAACGTGAGTTTTCGTTCCACTGAGCGTCAGACCCCGTAGAAAAGATCAAAGGATCTTC
TTGAGATCCTTTTTTTCTGCGCGTAATCTGCTGCTTGCAAACAAAAAAACCACCGCTACCAGCGGTGGTT
TGTTTGCCGGATCAAGAGCTACCAACTCTTTTTCCGAAGGTAACTGGCTTCAGCAGAGCGCAGATACCAA
ATACTGTCCTTCTAGTGTAGCCGTAGTTAGGCCACCACTTCAAGAACTCTGTAGCACCGCCTACATACCT
CGCTCTGCTAATCCTGTTACCAGTGGCTGCTGCCAGTGGCGATAAGTCGTGTCTTACCGGGTTGGACTCA
AGACGATAGTTACCGGATAAGGCGCAGCGGTCGGGCTGAACGGGGGGTTCGTGCACACAGCCCAGCTTGG
AGCGAACGACCTACACCGAACTGAGATACCTACAGCGTGAGCATTGAGAAAGCGCCACGCTTCCCGAAGG
GAGAAAGGCGGACAGGTATCCGGTAAGCGGCAGGGTCGGAACAGGAGAGCGCACGAGGGAGCTTCCAGGG
GGAAACGCCTGGTATCTTTATAGTCCTGTCGGGTTTCGCCACCTCTGACTTGAGCGTCGATTTTTGTGAT
GCTCGTCAGGGGGGCGGAGCCTATGGAAAAACGCCTTCTTCTTGAACTCGGGCTCGGTGCCAGTATACCT
CAAATGGTTGTCGTACCTCTCATGGTTCCGTTACGCCAACGAGGGTCTGCTGATTAACCAATGGGCGGAC
GTGGAGCCGGGCGAAATTAGCTGCACATCGTCGAACACCACGTGCCCCAGTTCGGGCAAGGTCATCCTGG
AGACGCTTAACTTCTCCGCCGCCGATCTGCCGCTGGACTACGTGGGTCTGGCCCATGATGAAATAACATA
AGGTGGTCCCGTCGATAGCCGAAGCTTACCGAAGTATACACTTAAATTCAGTGCACGTTTGCTTGTTGAG
AGGAAAGGTTGTGTGCGGACGAATTTTTTTTTGAAAACATTAACCCTTACGTGGAATAAAAAAAAATGAA
ATATTGCAAATTTTGCTGCAAAGCTGTGACTGGAGTAAAATTAATTCACGTGCCGAAGTGTGCTATTAAG
AGAAAATTGTGGGAGCAGAGCCTTGGGTGCAGCCTTGGTGAAAACTCCCAAATTTGTGATACCCACTTTA
AAGATTCGCAGTGGAAGGCTGCACCTGCAAAAGGTCAGACATTTAAAAGGAGGCGACTCAACGCAGATGC
CGTACCTAGTAAAGTGATAGAGCCTGAACCAGAAAAGATAAAAGAAGGCTATACCAGTGGGAGTACACAA
ACAGAGTAAGTTTGAATAGTAAAAAAAATCATTTATGTAAACAATAACGTGACTGTGCGTTAGGTCCTGT
TCATTGTTTAATGAAAATAAGAGCTTGAGGGAAAAAATTCGTACTTTGGAGTACGAAATGCGTCGTTTAG
AGCAGCAGCCGAATTAATTCTAGTTCCAGTGAAATCCAAGCATTTTCTAAATTAAATGTATTCTTATTAT
TATAGTTGTTATTTTTGATATATATAAACAACACTATTATGCCCACCATTTTTTTGAGATGCATCTACAC
AAGGAACAAACACTGGATGTCACTTTCAGTTCAAATTGTAACGCTAATCACTCCGAACAGGTCACAAAAA
ATTACCTTAAAAAGTCATAATATTAAATTAGAATAAATATAGCTGTGAGGGAAATATATACAAATATATT
GGAGCAAATAAATTGTACATACAAATATTTATTACTAATTTCTATTGAGACGAAATGAACCACTCGGAAC
CATTTGAGCGAACCGAATCGCGCGGAACTAACGACAGTCGCTCCAAGGTCGTCGAACAAAAGGTGAATGT
GTTGCGGAGAGCGGGTGGGAGACAGCGAAAGAGCAACTACGAAACGTGGTGTGGTGGAGGTGAATTATGA
AGAGGGCGCGCGATTTGAAAAGTATGTATATAAAAAATATATCCCGGTGTTTTATGTAGCGATAAACGAG
TTTTTGATGTAAGGTATGCAGGTGTGTAAGTCTTTTGGTTAGAAGACAAATCCAAAGTCTACTTGTGGGG
ATGTTCGAAGGGGAAATACTTGTATTCTATAGGTCATATCTTGTTTTTATTGGCACAAATATAATTACAT
TAGCTTTTTGAGGGGGCAATAAACAGTAAACACGATGGTAATAATGGTAAAAAAAAAAACAAGCAGTTAT
TTCGGATATATGTCGGCTACTCCTTGCGTCGGGCCCGAAGTCTTAGAGCCAGATATGCGAGCACCCGGAA
GCTCACGATGAGAATGGCCAGACCCACGTAGTCCAGCGGCAGATCGGCGGCGGAGAAGTTAAGCGTCTCC
AGGATGACCTTGCCCGAACTGGGGCACGTGGTGTTCGACGATGTGCAGCTAATTTCGCCCGGCTCCACGT
CCGCCCATTGGTTAATCAGCAGACCCTCGTTGGCGTAACGGAACCATGAGAGGTACGACAACCATTTGAG
GTATACTGGCACCGAGCCCGAGTTCAAGAAGAAGCCGCCAAAGAGCAGGAATGGTATGATAACCGGCGGA
CCCACAGACAGCGCCATCGAGGTCGAGGAGCTGGCGCAGGATATTAGATATCCGAAGGACGTTGACACAT
TGGCCACCAGAGTGACCAGCGCCAGGCAGTTGAAGAAGTGCAGCACTCCGGCCCGCAGTCCGATCATCGG
ATAGGCAATCGCCGTGAAGACCAGTGGCACTGTGAGAAAAAGCGGTAATTCGGCAATCGTTTTGCCCAGA
AAGTATGTGTCACAGCGATAAAGTCGACTTCGGGCCTCCCTCATAAAAACTGGCAGCTCTGAGGTGAACA
CCTAAATCGAATCGATTCATTAGAAAGTTAGTAAATTATTAATATGCAAATGTATTCTAAACAAGACTTA
CATTTATCGTGGCAAAGACGTTTTGAAAGGTCATGTTGGTCAGGAAGAGGAAGATGGCTCCGTTGATATT
CATCACGCCCACTTGCGTGAGTTGTTGGCCCAAAAAGATGAGGCCAATCAAGATGGCAACCATCTGCAAA
TTAAAATGTTACTCGCATCTCATTAATATTCATATCTTCAACATGTTCGCGAGTTAAATGAAATTTATTT
ATTTTCTGCAAAACTATAAACTATACATCTCATTGAAAAAAACTAAGAAGGGTGTGGAATCAGGCAATTC
TAACTAAAATCTAGCGAATTTGTTTCCAAGAATTGTAAGCGTTATATCATTTGTTTCCACTGGAACCACT
CACCGTTGTCTGAATAAGTCGCACTTTTACGAGGAGTGGTTCCTTGAGCACCGACAGCCAGGATCGCCAC
AGGACCGCCCGGAACTGCATGAACCAGGTGGCCTTGTAGGTGTACCCATTCTCCGGCTGCTCCAGTGGCT
TCTCCAAATTTTTGGTGGCCAACAACTGCTCCATATCCCGGGCTACTTTGCTAATAGCAAAATTGTCGCA
TATCTTGGCGATCCGATCACGGGACTCGATCTCCCGTCCGGGCACAACGGCCAACACCTGTACGTAAAAG
TCCGCCGGATTGTAGTTGGTAGGACACTGGGCACCCACGCTGGATAGGAGTTGAGATGTAATGTAATGCT
AGATACCCTTAATAAACACATCGAACTCACTAGGAAAAGAAGTCGACGGCTTCGCTGGGAGTGCCCAAGA
AAGCTACCCTGCCCTCGGCCATCAGAAGGATCTTGTCAAAGAGCTCAAACAGCTCGGAAGACGGCTGATG
AATGGTCAGGATGACGGTCTTGCCCTTCTGCGACAGCTTCTTCAGCACCTGGACGACGCTGTGGGCGGTA
AATGAGTCCAGTCCGGAGGTGGGCTCATCGCAGATCAGAAGCGGCGGATCGGTTAGTGCCTCGGAGGCGA
ATGCCAGACGCTTCCTTTCTCCGCCGGACAGACCTTTCACCCTGCCGGGCACACCGATGATCGTGTGCTG
ACATTTGCTGAGCGAAAGCTCCTGGATCACCTGATCCACGCGGGCCACTCGCTGCCGATAGGTCAGATGT
CGTGGCATCCGCACCATGGCCTGGAAAATCAGGTGTTCCCTGGCCGTTAGGGAGCCGATAAAGAGGTCAT
CCTGCTGGACATAGGCGCACCTGGCCTGCATCTCCTTGGCGTCCACAGGTTGGCCATTGAGCAGTCGCAT
CCCGGATGGCGATACTTGGATGCCCTGCGGCGATCGAAAGGCAAGGGCATTCAGCAGGGTCGTCTTTCCG
GCACCGGAACTGCCCATCACGGCCAAAAGTTCGCCCGGATAGGCCACGCCGCAAACTGAGTTTCAAATTG
GTAATTGGACCCTTTATTAAGATTTCACACAGATCAGCCGACTGCGAATAGAAACTCACCGTTCTTGAGC
AAATGTTTCCTGGGCGCCGGTATGTGTCGCTCGTTGCAGAATAGTCCGCGTGTCCGGTTGACCAGCTGCC
GCCATCCGGAGCCCGGCTGATTGACCGCCCCAAAGATGTCCATATTGTGCCAGGCATAGGTGAGGTTCTC
GGCTAGTTGGCCGCTCCCTGAACCGGAGTCCTCCGGCGGACTGGGTGGCAGGAGCGTGCCGTAGTTTTTG
GCCTGCCCGAAGCCCTGGTTAATGCAGCTCTGCGAAGCCGCTCCGCTGTCACCCTGCAATGATAGGGGAT
CTCAAATATCAACTACAAGCGTTATGCTCATCTAACCCCGAACAAAACGAAGTATCCTACGAAGTAGGTT
TATACTTTTATTTATTTTTTGTGCATCTAGGATCAGCTTAAAATATCTGGTTGTTATATTTTTTGTAAAA
AAGAATGTAGTCGAAAATGAATGCCTTTAGATGTCTTGATCATGATATGATCTTAAAAATTGTCTTATAT
AGCGAGCACAGCTACCAGAATAATCTGTTTCGTGTCACTATTTGTTTGTGCGATTGCGGTTTGGGATTTT
TGTGGGTCGCAGTTCTCACGCCGCAGACAATTTGATGTTGCAATCGCAGTTCCTATAGATCAAGTGAACT
TAAGATGTATGCACATGTACTACTCACATTGTTCAGATGCTCGGCAGATGGGTGTTTGCTGCCTCCGCGA
ATTAATAGCTCCTGATCCTCTTGGCCCATTGCCGGGATTTTTCACACTTTCCCCTGCTTACCCACCCAAA
ACCAATCACCACCCCAATCACTCAAAAAACAAACAAAAATAAGAAGCGAGAGGAGTTTTGGCACAGCACT
TTGTGTTTAATTGATGGCGTAAACCGCTTGGAGCTTCGTCACGAAACCGCTGACAAAGTGCAACTGAAGG
CGGACATTGACGCTAGGTAACGCTACAAACGGTGGCGAAAGAGATAGCGGACGCAGCGGCGAAAGAGACG
GCGATATTTCTGTGGACAGAGAAGGAGGCAAACAGCGCTGACTTTGAGTGGAATGTCATTTTGAGTGAGA
GGTAATCGAAAGAACCTGGTACTTCAAATACCCTTGGATCGAAGTAAATTTAAAACTGATCAGATAAGTT
CAATGATATCCAGTGCAGTAAAAAATAAAAAAAAAATATGTTTTTTTAAATCTACATTCTCCAAAAAAGG
GTTTTATTAACTTACATACATACTAGAATTGATCCCCGATCCCCCTAGAATCCCAAAACAAACTGGTTAT
TGTGGTAGGTCATTTGTTTGGCAGAAGAAAACTCGAGAAATTTCTCTGGCCGTTATTCGTTATTCTCTCT
TTTCTTTTTGGGTCTCCCTCTCTGCACTAATGCTCTCTCACTCTGTCACACAGTAAACGGCATACTGCTC
TCGTTGGTTCGAGAGAGCGCGCCTCGAATGTTCGCGAAAAGAGCGCCGGAGTATAAATAGAGCGCTTCGT
CTACGGAGCGACAATTCAATTCAAACAAGCAAAGTGAACACGTCGCTAAGCGAAAGCTAAGCAAATAAAC
AAGCGCAGCTGAACAAGCTAAACAATCTGCAGTAAAGTGCAAGTTAAAGTGAATCAATTAAAAGTAACCA
GCAACCAAGTAAATCAACTGCAACTACTGAAATCTGCCAAGAAGTAATTATTGAATACAAGAAGAGAACT
CTGAATAGGGAATTGGGAATTCAACATGAAGAAAAATCGCGCTTTTTTGAAGTGGGCAGGGGGCAAGTAT
CCCCTGCTTGATGATATTAAACGGCATTTGCCCAAGGGCGAATGTCTGGTTGAGCCTTTTGTAGGTGCCG
GGTCGGTGTTTCTCAACACCGACTTTTCTCGTTATATCCTTGCCGATATCAATAGCGACCTGATCAGTCT
CTATAACATTGTGAAGATGCGTACTGATGAGTACGTACAGGCCGCACGCGAGCTGTTTGTTCCCGAAACA
AATTGCGCCGAGGTTTACTATCAGTTCCGCGAAGAGTTCAACAAAAGCCAGGATCCGTTCCGTCGGGCGG
TACTGTTTTTATATTTGAACCGCTACGGTTACAACGGCCTGTGTCGTTACAATCTGCGCGGTGAGTTTAA
CGTGCCGTTCGGCCGCTACAAAAAACCCTATTTCCCGGAAGCAGAGTTGTATCACTTCGCTGAAAAAGCG
CAGAATGCCTTTTTCTATTGTGAGTCTTACGCCGATAGCATGGCGCGCGCAGATGATGCATCCGTCGTCT
ATTGCGATCCGCCTTATGCACCGCTGTCTGCGACCGCCAACTTTACGGCGTATCACACAAACAGTTTTAC
GCTTGAACAACAAGCGCATCTGGCGGAGATCGCCGAAGGTCTGGTTGAGCGCCATATTCCAGTGCTGATC
TCCAATCACGATACGATGTTAACGCGTGAGTGGTATCAGCGCGCAAAATTGCATGTCGTCAAAGTTCGAC
GCAGTATAAGCAGCAACGGCGGCACACGTAAAAAGGTGGACGAACTGCTGGCTTTGTACAAACCAGGAGT
CGTTTCACCCGCGAAAAAAGCCGGTGAACAGAAACTCATCTCTGAAGAGGATCTGGCCGGCGCAGATCTG
CGGCCGCGGTCTAGAAGGCCTAATTCCAGCTGAGCGCCGGTCGCTACCATTACCAGTTGGTCTGGTGTCG
GGGATCCGTCGACTAAGGCCAAAGAGTCTAATTTTTGTTCATCAATGGGTTATAACATATGGGTTATATT
ATAAGTTTGTTTTAAGTTTTTGAGACTGATAAGAATGTTTCGATCGAATATTCCATAGAACAACAATAGT
ATTACCTAATTACCAAGTCTTAATTTAGCAAAAATGTTATTGCTTATAGAAAAAATAAATTATTTATTTG
AAATTTAAAGTCAACTTGTCATTTAATGTCTTGTAGACTTTTGAAAGTCTTACGATACAATTAGTATCTA
ATATACATGGGTTCATTCTACATTCTATATTAGTGATGATTTCTTTAGCTAGTAATACATTTTAATTATA
TTCGGCTTTGATGATTTTCTGATTTTTTCCGAACGGATTTTCGTAGACCCTTTCGATCTCATAATGGCTC
ATTTTATTGCGATGGACGGTCAGGAGAGCTCGAATTAACGGGGATCCGTCGACCTGCAGCCAAGCTT
Features (pLannotate 1.2.2; 14 found; start..end, strand, type, name):
      1..233     +  misc_feature   P element 3' end: P element 3' end
    233..735     +  gene           mini-white (fragment): white; This modified version of the white gene lacks part of the first intron.
    734..803     -  misc_feature   bom (fragment): basis of mobility region from pBR322
    905..940     -  CDS            rop (fragment): Rop protein, which maintains plasmids at low copy number; rop
   1035..1139    +  promoter       AmpR promoter: bla
   1140..2000    +  CDS            AmpR: β-lactamase; bla; confers resistance to ampicillin, carbenicillin, and related antibiotics
   2171..2759    +  rep_origin     ori: high-copy-number ColE1/pMB1/pBR322/pUC origin of replication
   2765..2993    +  CDS            mini-white (fragment): Drosophila white gene eye color pigment; white; This is a modified version of the white gene lacking part of the first intron.
   2994..3579    +  misc_feature   P element 5' end: No description available
   4357..7239    -  CDS            mini-white: Drosophila white gene eye color pigment; white; This is a modified version of the white gene lacking part of the first intron.
   7745..8193    +  promoter       hsp70 promoter: Drosophila melanogaster hsp70Bb promoter
   8216..9049    +  CDS            dam: DMA_ECOLI - Experimental evidence at protein level: Swiss-Prot protein existence level 1. Methylates DNA within the sequence GATC and protects the DNA from cleavage by the restriction endonuclease MboI. Although it shares sequence specificity with a number of type II restriction endonucleases and methylases, it is thought to act in postreplication mismatch repair rather than as a part of a restriction modification system. May also play a role in DNA replication. From Escherichia coli (strain K12).
   9059..9086    +  CDS            3xMyc (fragment): 3 tandem Myc epitope tags
   9187..9616    +  polyA_signal   hsp70 poly(A): polyadenlyation signal from the Drosophila melanogaster hsp70Ab gene
