[The description below was written by a language model from this plasmid's Addgene catalogue record and pLannotate feature annotations shown in this document.]
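Description:
pNDamMyc is an empty-backbone Drosophila DamID vector built on pCasper-hs, a P-element transformation plasmid. The full sequence record is 9,657 nt. In bacteria it is maintained through a ColE1/pMB1-type origin and selected with ampicillin via the β-lactamase gene. Remnants of the pBR322 bom and rop regions are also annotated, and the copy number is recorded as unknown. For use in flies, the P element 5' and 3' ends flank the transgenic portion, allowing transposase-mediated germline integration. The mini-white eye-colour gene serves as the visible marker for transformants. The additional short mini-white fragments called next to the P-element ends and the bacterial backbone are probably annotation matches to flanking genomic sequence, not further marker copies.

The expression cassette consists of the Drosophila hsp70 heat-shock promoter, the full-length E. coli Dam adenine methyltransferase ORF, a Myc epitope and the hsp70 polyadenylation signal. The software labels the epitope as a fragment of 3xMyc, but the record describes a single tag. A gene of interest is inserted by restriction cloning downstream of the Myc tag, so Dam and Myc sit at the N-terminus of the fusion and the tag acts as a linker peptide. The chromatin protein then tethers Dam to its in vivo binding sites, where nearby GATC sequences become methylated and can be mapped.

The Myc tag also allows the fusion's size and localisation to be checked by Western blot or immunofluorescence, although the depositor notes that detectable protein levels require heat-shock overexpression. A stop codon lies 15 residues after the tag, so the unmodified vector can express Dam-Myc by itself.
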