Addgene plasmid #59217: pNDamMyc
Purpose: (Empty Backbone) Drosophila DamID vector used to fuse gene of interest to Myc-tagged E.coli Dam.
Depositing lab: Bas van Steensel. Depositing organization: Fred Hutchinson Cancer Center. Publication: Identification of in vivo DNA targets of chromatin proteins using tethered dam methyltransferase. van Steensel B, Henikoff S. Nat Biotechnol. 2000 Apr;18(4):424-8. 10.1038/74487 PubMed 10748524.
Backbone
  Vector backbone: pCasper-hs
  Backbone manufacturer: DGRC
  Backbone size (bp): 8780
  Modifications to backbone: inserted full-length ORF of E.Coli Dam methylase followed by a myc epitope tag (EQKLISEEDL)
  Vector type: Insect Expression ; DamID
  Promoter: Drosophila heat-shock promoter
  Tag / fusion protein: Dam (N terminal on backbone); Myc (N terminal on backbone)
Growth in bacteria
  Bacterial resistance: Ampicillin, 100 μg/mL
  Growth temperature: 37°C
  Growth strain: DH5alpha
  Copy number: Unknown
Gene/Insert
  Cloning method: Restriction Enzyme
  Sequencing primers: 5′ pCasper-hs (GCAACTACTGAAATCTGCCAAG)
Terms and licenses: Academic/Nonprofit Terms; Industry Terms: Not Available to Industry
Depositor comments: myc epitope tag serves as a linker peptide between dam and its fusion partner. This tag can be used to detect the fusion proteins by Western blotting or immunofluorescence microscopy to confirm their correct size and localization. Note that in order to obtain a detectable amount of protein, the fusion protein should be overexpressed by heat shock induction. This vector can also be used to express the Dam-myc protein by itself (there is a stopcodon 15 aa after the myc-tag).
How to cite: pNDamMyc was a gift from Bas van Steensel (Addgene plasmid # 59217 ; http://n2t.net/addgene:59217 ; RRID:Addgene_59217)
