>Addgene plasmid #59217 | pNDamMyc | addgene partial sequence | sequence record 145964 | pCasper-hs 5'-GCAACTACTGAAATCTGCCAAG-3'
ATTGGGAATTCAACATGAAGAAAAATCGCGCTTTTTTGAAGTGGGCAGGGGGCAAGTATCCCCTGCTTGA
TGATATTAAACGGCATTTGCCCAAGGGCGAATGTCTGGTTGAGCCTTTTGTAGGTGCCGGGTCGGTGTTT
CTCAACACCGACTTTTCTCGTTATATCCTTGCCGATATCAATAGCGACCTGATCAGTCTCTATAACATTG
TGAAGATGCGTACTGATGAGTACGTACAGGCCGCACGCGAGCTGTTTGTTCCCGAAACAAATTGCGCCGA
GGTTTACTATCAGTTCCGCGAAGAGTTCAACAAAAGCCAGGATCCGTTCCGTCGGGCGGTACTGTTTTTA
TATTTGAACCGCTACGGTTACAACGGCCTGTGTCGTTACAATCTGCGCGGTGAGTTTAACGTGCCGTTCG
GCCGCTACAAAAAACCCTATTTCCCGGAAGCAGAGTTGTATCACTTCGCTGAAAAAGCGCAGAATGCCTT
TTTCTATTGTGAGTCTTACGCCGATAGCATGGCGCGCGCAGATGATGCATCCGTCGTCTATTGCGATCCG
CCTTATGCACCGCTGTCTGCGACCGCCAACTTTACGGCGTATCACACAAACAGTTTTACGCTTGAACAAC
AAGCGCATCTGGCGGAGATCGCCGAAGGTCTGGTTGAGCGCCATATTCCAGTGCTGATCTCCAATCACGA
TACGATGTTAACGCGTGAGTGGTATCAGCGCGCAAAATTGCATGTCGTCAAAGTTCGACGCAGTATAAGC
AGCAACGGCGGCACACGTAAA
