>Addgene plasmid #59217 | pNDamMyc | addgene partial sequence | sequence record 146006 | Pry1 5'-ccttagcatgtccgtggggtttgaat-3'
AGTTTTATTTTTAATAATTTGCGAGTACGCAAAGCTTGGCTGCAGGTCGACGGATCCCCGTTAATTCGAG
CTCTCCTGACCGTCCATCGCAATAAAATGAGCCATTATGAGATCGAAAGGGTCTACGAAAATCCGTTCGG
AAAAAATCAGAAAATCATCAAAGCCGAATATAATTAAAATGTATTACTAGCTAAAGAAATCATCACTAAT
ATAGAATGTAGAATGAACCCATGTATATTAGATACTAATTGTATCGTAAGACTTTCAAAAGTCTACAAGA
CATTAAATGACAAGTTGACTTTAAATTTCAAATAAATAATTTATTTTTTCTATAAGCAATAACATTTTTG
CTAAATTAAGACTTGGTAATTAGGTAATACTATTGTTGTTCTATGGAATATTCGATCGAAACATTCTTAT
CAGTCTCAAAAACTTAAAACAAACTTATAATATAACCCATATGTTATAACCCATTGATGAACAAAAATTA
GACTCTTTGGCCTTAGTCGACGGATCCCCGACACCAGACCAACTGGTAATGGTAGCGACCGGCGCTCAGC
TGGAATTAGGCCTTCTAGACCGCGGCCGCAGATCTGCGCCGGCCAGATCCTCTTCAGAGATGAGTTTCTG
TTCACCGGCTTTTTTCGCGGGTGAAACGACTCCTGGTTTGTACAAAGCCAGCAGTTCGTCCACCTTTTTA
CGTGTGCCGCCGTTGCTGCTTATACTGCGTCGAACTTTGACGACATGCAATTTTGCGCGCTGATACCACT
CACGCGTTAACATCGTATCGTGATTGGAGATCAGCACTGGAATATGGCGCTCAACCAGACCTTCGGCGAT
CTCCGCC
